Addgene plasmid #16140: pOX + Shaker1c
Depositing lab: Larry Salkoff. Depositing organization: Washington University in Saint Louis. Publication: Mutant analysis of the Shal (Kv4) voltage-gated fast transient K+ channel in Caenorhabditis elegans. Fawcett GL, Santi CM, Butler A, Harris T, Covarrubias M, Salkoff L. J Biol Chem. 2006 Oct 13. 281(41):30725-35. 10.1074/jbc.M605814200 PubMed 16899454.
Backbone
  Vector backbone: pOX
  Backbone size w/o insert (bp): 3200
  Vector type: Xenopus Oocyte expression
Growth in bacteria
  Bacterial resistance: Ampicillin, 100 μg/mL
  Growth temperature: 37°C
  Growth strain: DH5alpha
  Copy number: Unknown
Gene/Insert
  Gene/Insert name: Voltage-gated K+ channels (alt name: ZK1321.2c)
  Species: C. elegans (nematode)
  Insert size (bp): 1911
  Mutation: N/A
  GenBank ID: NM_182135
  Entrez Gene: ZK1321.2
  Cloning method: Restriction Enzyme; 5′ cloning site Nhe1 (destroyed during cloning); 3′ cloning site Xho1 (not destroyed)
  Sequencing primers: 5′ T3; 3′ T7
Terms and licenses: Academic/Nonprofit Terms; Industry Terms: Not Available to Industry
How to cite: pOX + Shaker1c was a gift from Larry Salkoff (Addgene plasmid # 16140 ; http://n2t.net/addgene:16140 ; RRID:Addgene_16140)
