[The description below was written by a language model from this plasmid's Addgene catalogue record.]
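Description:
pOX + Shaker1c is a Xenopus oocyte expression plasmid built on the pOX backbone (about 3.2 kb without insert) and carrying a roughly 1.9 kb cDNA from Caenorhabditis elegans that encodes a voltage-gated potassium channel. The insert corresponds to the c isoform of the gene ZK1321.2 (ZK1321.2c), which the construct name identifies as a Shaker-type channel, and it is recorded as unmutated. The cDNA was placed in the vector by restriction cloning, with the 5′ junction made at an NheI site that was destroyed in the process and the 3′ junction at an XhoI site that remains intact. The plasmid is propagated in E. coli under ampicillin selection; its copy number is not recorded, and the origin of replication is not stated.

The record does not give a feature map, so the promoter and any untranslated-region elements flanking the insert are not explicitly listed. The recommended sequencing primers are T3 on the 5′ side and T7 on the 3′ side, indicating that these phage promoter sequences flank the cloning site. In oocyte expression vectors such sites are generally used for in vitro transcription of capped RNA for injection, although which promoter drives sense transcription here is not stated. No epitope tags or reporters are recorded. The construct comes from work on voltage-gated potassium channels in C. elegans, including mutant analysis of the Shal (Kv4) fast transient channel. Its evident use is heterologous expression of the nematode Shaker channel in Xenopus oocytes for functional, typically electrophysiological, characterisation of its currents.
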