>Addgene plasmid #16140 | pOX + Shaker1c | addgene partial sequence | sequence record 22542 | T3 5'-GCAATTAACCCTCACTAAAGG-3'
AGAAGCTCAGAATAAACGCTCAACTTTGGCAGAGCTAGAGCCACCATGCGATTCGGTGGTCAACGACGCT
GCATCGAAAGCAGCGATGACAACGATTCAATTGATTCGATGTCAATTCAACAAAAAAATAAGGAAAAAGA
AGAGTGGAAATGGGCACAGTCACTAGCAAGACGTCTGGAACAAGTACTAAACGTCCATCCTGAAAAATAT
CAAAATGGATGCAGCAGTCAACGTCCGAGTCGTCAGCCATCACCGGTTGAGCAACTTGCCCCGATTCGGA
GTCATAGTGCCGATTTTGGCAGAGCCGCTGAAATGGCATCTGGCAACAGTGAAGAAGGAAAAGGAATGCT
ATTGAGGAACGGGGACGACCGGATTCGGCTCCCAAGTCCGCAACGTGGAACTCCTGATACTTCGAGCACG
CAGGGACATCCTTACACGGATCAAATTGTCACAATAAATGTGTCCGGGATGCGGTTTCAAACTTTTGAGA
GCACATTGTCAAGGCACCCAAACTCGTTGCTAGGTGATCGGAATAAACGGCAACACTTTTTCGTGTCGGA
TACTAACGAATTTTTCTTTGATCGGCACAGGACCACAAGTTCCTCGTTCACCTTCGAGATTCGAAATTAT
CTTTTTGAATCAATTCTCTACATATATCAAAGTGGCGGAAGAGTGAAACGACCTGAAATTGTGCCGATTG
ACATATTTTTGAAAGAAATGCGATTTTTC
